>Addgene plasmid #84689 | pMyBADC-kan | addgene full sequence | sequence record 169520 | Addgene NGS Result
TCAAAGGATCTTCTTGAGATCCTTTTTTTCTGCGCGTAATCTGCTGCTTGCAAACAAAAAAACCACCGCT
ACCAGCGGTGGTTTGTTTGCCGGATCAAGAGCTACCAACTCTTTTTCCGAAGGTAACTGGCTTCAGCAGA
GCGCAGATACCAAATACTGTCCTTCTAGTGTAGCCGTAGTTAGGCCACCACTTCAAGAACTCTGTAGCAC
CGCCTACATACCTCGCTCTGCTAATCCTGTTACCAGTGGCTGCTGCCAGTGGCGATAAGTCGTGTCTTAC
CGGGTTGGACTCAAGACGATAGTTACCGGATAAGGCGCAGCGGTCGGGCTGAACGGGGGGTTCGTGCACA
CAGCCCAGCTTGGAGCGAACGACCTACACCGAACTGAGATACCTACAGCGTGAGCTATGAGAAAGCGCCA
CGCTTCCCGAGGGGAGAAAGGCGGACAGGTATCCGGTAAGCGGCAGGGTCGGAACAGGAGAGCGCACGAG
GGAGCTTCCAGGGGGAAACGCCTGGTATCTTTATAGTCCTGTCGGGTTTCGCCACCTCTGACTTGAGCGT
CGATTTTTGTGATGCTCGTCAGGGGGGCGGAGCCTATGGAAAAACGCCAGCAACGCGGCCTTTTTACGGT
TCCTGGCCTTTTGCTGGCCTTTTGCTCACATGTTCTTTCCTGCGTTATCCCCTGATTCTGTGGATAACCG
TATTACCGCCTTTGAGTGAGCTGATACCGCTCGCCGCAGCCGAACGACCGAGCGCAACGCGTGCGGCCGC
ACGCGTGAGCCCACCAGCTCCGTAAGTTCGGGCGCTGTGTGGCTCGTACCCGCGCATTCAGGCGGCAGGG
GGTCTAACGGGTCTAAGGCGGCGTGTACGGCCGCCACAGCGGCTCTCAGCGGCCCGGAAACGTCCTCGAA
ACGACGCATGTGTTCCTCCTGGTTGGTACAGGTGGTTGGGGGTGCTCGGCTGTCGCTGGTGTTCCACCAC
CAGGGCTCGACGGGAGAGCGGGGGAGTGTGCAGTTGTGGGGTGGCCCCTCAGCGAAATATCTGACTTGGA
GCTCGTGTCGGACCATACACCGGTGATTAATCGTGGTCTACTACCAAGCGTGAGCCACGTCGCCGACGAA
TTTGAGCAGCTCTGGCTGCCGTACTGGCCGCTGGCAAGCGACGATCTGCTCGAGGGGATCTACCGCCAAA
GCCGCGCGTCGGCCCTAGGCCGCCGGTACATCGAGGCGAACCCAACAGCGCTGGCAAACCTGCTGGTCGT
GGACGTAGACCATCCAGACGCAGCGCTCCGAGCGCTCAGCGCCCGGGGGTCCCATCCGCTGCCCAACGCG
ATCGTGGGCAATCGCGCCAACGGCCACGCACACGCAGTGTGGGCACTCAACGCCCCTGTTCCACGCACCG
AATACGCGCGGCGTAAGCCGCTCGCATACATGGCGGCGTGCGCCGAAGGCCTTCGGCGCGCCGTCGATGG
CGACCGCAGTTACTCAGGCCTCATGACCAAAAACCCCGGCCACATCGCCTGGGAAACGGAATGGCTCCAC
TCAGATCTCTACACACTCAGCCACATCGAGGCCGAGCTCGGCGCGAACATGCCACCGCCGCGCTGGCGTC
AGCAGACCACGTACAAAGCGGCTCCGACGCCGCTAGGGCGGAATTGCGCACTGTTCGATTCCGTCAGGTT
GTGGGCCTATCGTCCCGCCCTCATGCGGATCTACCTGCCGACCCGGAACGTGGACGGACTCGGCCGCGCG
ATCTATGCCGAGTGCCACGCGCGAAACGCCGAATTTCCGTGCAACGACGTGTGTCCCGGACCGCTACCGG
ACAGCGAGGTCCGCGCCATCGCCAACAGCATTTGGCGTTGGATCACAACCAAGTCGCGCATTTGGGCGGA
CGGGATCGTGGTCTACGAGGCCACACTCAGTGCGCGCCAGTCGGCCATCTCGCGGAAGGGCGCAGCAGCG
CGCACGGCGGCGAGCACAGTTGCGCGGCGCGCAAAGTCCGCGTCAGCCATGCATGGAGGCATTGCTATGA
GCGACGGCTACAGCGACGGCTACAACCGGCAGCCGACTGTCCGCAAAAAGCGGCGCGTGACCGCCGCCGA
AGGCGCTCGAATCACCGGACTATCCGAACGCCACGTCGTCCGGCTCGTGGCGCAGGAACGCAGCGAGTGG
CTCGCCGAGCAGGCTGCACGCCGCGAACGCATCCGCGCCTATCACGACGACGAGGGCCACTCTTGGCCGC
AAACGGCCAAACATTTCGGGCTGCATCTGGACACCGTTAAGCGACTCGGCTATCGGGCGAGGAAAGAGCG
TGCGGCAGAACAGGAAGCGGCTCAAAAGGCCCACAACGAAGCCGACAATCCACCGCTGTTCTAACGCAAT
TGGGGAGCGGGTGTCGCGGGGGTTCCGTGGGGGGTTCCGTTGCAACGGGTCGGACAGGTAAAAGTCCTGG
TAGACGCTAGTTTTCTGGTTTGGGCCATGCCTGTCTCGTTGCGTGTTTCGTTGCGCCCGTTTTGAATACC
AGCCAGACGAGACGGGGTTCTACGAATCTTGGTCGATACCAAGCCATTTCCGCTGAATATCGGGGAGCTC
ACCGCCAGAATCGGTGGTTGTGGTGATGTACGTGGCGAACTCCGTTGTAGTGCCTGTGGTGGCATCCGTG
GCGCGGCCGCGGTACCAGATCTTTAAATCTAGATAAAGAAGTGACGCGGTCCTAGATTATGACAACTTGA
CGGCTACATCATTCACTTTTTCTTCACAACCGGCACGGAACTCGCTCGGGCTGGCCCCGGTGCATTTTTT
AAATACCCGCGAGAAATAGAGTTGATCGTCAAAACCAACATTGCGACCGACGGTGGCGATAGGCATCCGG
GTGGTGCTCAAAAGCAGCTTCGCCTGGCTGATACGTTGGTCCTCGCGCCAGCTTAAGACGCTAATCCCTA
ACTGCTGGCGGAAAAGATGTGACAGACGCGACGGCGACAAGCAAACATGCTGTGCGACGCTGGCGATATC
AAAATTGCTGTCTGCCAGGTGATCGCTGATGTACTGACAAGCCTCGCGTACCCGATTATCCATCGGTGGA
TGGAGCGACTCGTTAATCGCTTCCATGCGCCGCAGTAACAATTGCTCAAGCAGATTTATCGCCAGCAGCT
CCGAATAGCGCCCTTCCCCTTGCCCGGCGTTAATGATTTGCCCAAACAGGTCGCTGAAATGCGGCTGGTG
CGCTTCATCCGGGCGAAAGAACCCCGTATTGGCAAATATTGACGGCCAGTTAAGCCATTCATGCCAGTAG
GCGCGCGGACGAAAGTAAACCCACTGGTGATACCATTCGCGAGCCTCCGGATGACGACCGTAGTGATGAA
TCTCTCCTGGCGGGAACAGCAAAATATCACCCGGTCGGCAAACAAATTCTCGTCCCTGATTTTTCACCAC
CCCCTGACCGCGAATGGTGAGATTGAGAATATAACCTTTCATTCCCAGCGGTCGGTCGATAAAAAAATCG
AGATAACCGTTGGCCTCAATCGGCGTTAAACCCGCCACCAGATGGGCATTAAACGAGTATCCCGGCAGCA
GGGGATCATTTTGCGCTTCAGCCATACTTTTCATACTCCCGCCATTCAGAGAAGAAACCAATTGTCCATA
TTGCATCAGACATTGCCGTCACTGCGTCTTTTACTGGCTCTTCTCGCTAACCAAACCGGTAACCCCGCTT
ATTAAAAGCATTCTGTAACAAAGCGGGACCAAAGCCATGACAAAAACGCGTAACAAAAGTGTCTATAATC
ACGGCAGAAAAGTCCACATTGATTATTTGCACGGCGTCACACTTTGCTATGCCATAGCATTTTTATCCAT
AAGATTAGCGGATCCTACCTGACGCTTTTTATCGCAACTCTCTACTGTTTCTCCATACCCGTTTTTTGGG
CTAACAGGAGGAATTAACCCCATGGGCTCGGCCGGTACCGGATCCGAATTCGATATCGCTAGCCAAGCTT
CGCACCACCACCACCACCACTGATAACAGCTTATCGATGTCGACGTAGTTAACTAGCGTACGATCGACTG
CCAGGCATCAAATAAAACGAAAGGCTCAGTCGAAAGACTGGGCCTTTCGTTTTATGCCATCATGGCCGCG
GTGATCAGCTAGAGGGGGCGCTGATTAGAAAAACTCATCGAGCATCAAATGAAACTGCAATTTATTCATA
TCAGGATTATCAATACCATATTTTTGAAAAAGCCGTTTCTGTAATGAAGGAGAAAACTCACCGAGGCAGT
TCCATAGGATGGCAAGATCCTGGTATCGGTCTGCGATTCCGACTCGTCCAACATCAATACAACCTATTAA
TTTCCCCTCGTCAAAAATAAGGTTATCAAGTGAGAAATCACCATGAGTGACGACTGAATCCGGTGAGAAT
GGCAAAAGATTATGCATTTCTTTCCAGACTTGTTCAACAGGCCAGCCATTACGCTCGTCATCAAAATCAC
TCGCATCAACCAAACCGTTATTCATTCGTGATTGCGCCTGAGCGAGACGAAATACGCGATCGCTGTTAAA
AGGACAATTACAAACAGGAATCGAATGCAACCGGCGCAGGAACACTGCCAGCGCATCAACAATATTTTCA
CCTGAATCAGGATATTCTTCTAATACCTGGAATGCTGTTTTCCCGGGGATCGCAGTGGTGAGTAACCATG
CATCATCAGGAGTACGGATAAAATGCTTGATGGTCGGAAGAGGCATAAATTCCGTCAGCCAGTTTAGTCT
GACCATCTCATCTGTAACATCATTGGCAACGCTACCTTTGCCATGTTTCAGAAACAACTCTGGCGCATGG
GGCTTCCCATACAAGCGATAGATTGTCGCACCTGATTGCCCGACATTATCGCGAGCCCATTTATACCCAT
ATAAATCAGCATCCATGTTGGAATTTAATCGCGGCCTCGAGCAAGACGTTTCCCGTTGAATATGGCTCAT
AACACCCCTTGTATTACTGTTTATGTAAGCAGACAGTTTTATTGTTCATGATGATATATTTTTATCTTGT
GCAATGTAACATCAGAGATTTTGAGACACAACGTCGCTTTGTTGAGCGGACCTCTATTCACAGGGTACGG
GCCGGCTTAATTCCGCACGGCCGGTCGCGACACGGCCTGTCCGCACCGCGGATCAGGCGTTGACGATGAC
GGGCTGGTCGGCCACGTCGGGGAGTCAGGCAACTATGGATGAACGAAATAGACAGATCGCTGAGATAGGT
GCCTCACTGATTAAGCATTGGTAACTGTCAGACCAAGTTTACTCATATATACTTTAGATTGATTTAAAAC
TTCATTTTTAATTTAAAAGGATCTAGGTGAAGATCCTTTTTGATAATCTCATGCTCTAGTTCCATGAGCG
TCAGACCCCGTAGAAAAGA
Features (pLannotate 1.2.2; 7 found; start..end, strand, type, name):
     14..602     +  rep_origin     ori: high-copy-number ColE1/pMB1/pBR322/pUC origin of replication
   2717..3595    -  CDS            araC: L-arabinose regulatory protein; araC
   3622..3906    +  promoter       araBAD promoter: araBAD; promoter of the L-arabinose operon of E. coli; the araC regulatory gene is transcribed in the opposite direction (Guzman et al., 1995)
   3993..4010    +  CDS            9xHis (fragment): 9xHis affinity tag
   4069..4115    +  terminator     rrnB T1 terminator: transcription terminator T1 from the E. coli rrnB gene
   4155..4970    -  CDS            KanR: aminoglycoside phosphotransferase; aph(3')-Ia; confers resistance to kanamycin in bacteria or G418 (Geneticin®) in eukaryotes
   5193..5273    +  CDS            bla(M) (fragment): β-lactamase lacking the signal sequence; bla(M); allows cytosolic expression of β-lactamase
