[The description below was written by a language model from this plasmid's Addgene catalogue record and pLannotate feature annotations shown in this document.]
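Description:
pMyBADC-kan is an empty bacterial expression backbone from the pMy vector series, intended for recombinant protein production in mycobacteria, with the associated publication naming Mycobacterium smegmatis as the production host. It was derived from pMyC-kan by replacing that vector's acetamidase-inducible promoter with the E. coli arabinose-inducible control region taken from a pBAD-type vector. The feature table shows this module as the araC regulator gene transcribed divergently from the araBAD promoter. AraC represses the promoter in the absence of L-arabinose and activates it when the sugar is present.

Downstream of the promoter lies the cloning position, followed by a short histidine-tag coding stretch. The annotation software scores this as a fragment of a 9xHis tag, but its length matches the C-terminal His6 tag listed in the catalogue. An rrnB T1 terminator closes the expression unit. An open reading frame inserted here, by Gibson assembly according to the record, is therefore produced as a C-terminally His-tagged fusion suitable for metal-affinity purification.

The plasmid is propagated in E. coli through a ColE1/pMB1-type origin and selected with kanamycin via an aminoglycoside phosphotransferase gene. The catalogue describes it as low copy. A small β-lactamase fragment is also annotated and appears to be a nonfunctional remnant. No mycobacterial replication origin is annotated, although a stretch of roughly 2 kb between the E. coli origin and araC carries no annotation, so the record does not show how the plasmid is maintained in mycobacteria. The sequenced record is 5,409 nt, shorter than the 6,811 bp listed for the parental backbone. That difference may reflect the promoter exchange, but the record does not say so.
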