Addgene plasmid #84689: pMyBADC-kan
Purpose: (Empty Backbone) Protein expression in mycobacteria
Depositing lab: Matthias Wilmanns. Depositing organization: European Molecular Biology Laboratory (EMBL), Hamburg. Publication: The pMy vector series: A versatile cloning platform for the recombinant production of mycobacterial proteins in Mycobacterium smegmatis. Beckham KSH, Staack S, Wilmanns M, Parret AHA. Protein Sci. 2020 Oct 2. doi: 10.1002/pro.3962. PubMed 33006405.
Backbone
  Vector backbone: pMyC-kan
  Backbone manufacturer: Wilmanns lab
  Backbone size (bp): 6811
  Modifications to backbone: The acetamidase-inducible promoter in pMyC-kan was replaced by the E. coli arabinose-inducible promoter from pBADM11 vector. The pMyC-kan backbone was amplified using the primers: 5’-ccatgggctcggccg and 5’-gaccgcgtcacttctttatctagatttaaagatc. The arabinose-inducible promoter from the pBAD vector was amplified using the primers: 5’-agaagtgacgcggtcctagattatgacaacttgacggctacatcattcactttttct and 5’-cggccgagcccatggggttaattcctcctgttagcccaaaaaacggg.
  Vector type: Bacterial Expression
  Promoter: AraC
  Tag / fusion protein: His6 (C terminal on backbone)
Growth in bacteria
  Bacterial resistance: Kanamycin, 50 μg/mL
  Growth temperature: 37°C
  Growth strain: DH5alpha
  Copy number: Low Copy
Gene/Insert
  Cloning method: Gibson Cloning
  Sequencing primers: 5′ CCTGACGCTTTTTATCGCAACTC; 3′ TTGATGACGAGCGTAATGGC
Terms and licenses: Academic/Nonprofit Terms; Industry Terms: Not Available to Industry
How to cite: pMyBADC-kan was a gift from Matthias Wilmanns (Addgene plasmid # 84689 ; http://n2t.net/addgene:84689 ; RRID:Addgene_84689)
