>Addgene plasmid #84689 | pMyBADC-kan | depositor partial sequence | sequence record 166457 | Sequencing with primer 5'-CCTGACGCTTTTTATCGCAACTC-3'
CACTACCGTTTTTTGGGCTAACAGGAGGAATTAACCCCATGGGCTCGGCCGGTACCGGATCCGAATTCGA
TATCGCTAGCCAAGCTTCGCACCACCACCACCACCACTGATAACAGCTTATCGATGTCGACGTAGTTAAC
TAGCGTACGATCGACTGCCAGGCATCAAATAAAACGAAAGGCTCAGTCGAAAGACTGGGCCTTTCGTTTT
ATGCCATCATGGCCGCGGTGATCAGCTAGAGGGGGCGCTGATTAGAAAAACTCATCGAGCATCAAATGAA
ACTGCAATTTATTCATATCAGGATTATCAATACCATATTTTTGAAAAAGCCGTTTCTGTAATGAAGGAGA
AAACTCACCGAGGCAGTTCCATAGGATGGCAAGATCCTGGTATCGGTCTGCGATTCCGACTCGTCCAACA
TCAATACAACCTATTAATTTCCCCTCGTCAAAAATAAGGTTATCAAGTGAGAAATCACCATGAGTGACGA
CTGAATCCGGTGAGAATGGCAAAAGATTATGCATTTCTTTCCAGACTTGTTCAACAGGCCAGCCATTACG
CTCGTCATCAAAATCACTCGCATCAACCAAACCGTTATTCATTCGTGATTGCGCCTGAGCGAGACGAAAT
ACGCGATCGCTGTTAAAAGGACAATTACAAACAGGAATCGAATGCAACCGGCGCAGGAACACTGCCAGCG
CATCAACAATATTTTCACCTGAATCAGGATATTCTTCTAATACCTGGAATGCTGTTTTCCCGGGGATCGC
AGTGGTGAGTAACCATGCATCATCAGGAGTACGGATAAAATGCTTGATGGTCGGAAGAGGCATAAATTCC
GTCAGCCAGTTTAGTCTGACCATCTCATCTGTAACATCATTGGCAACGCTACCTTTGCCATGTTTCAGAA
ACAACTCTGGCGCATGGGGCTTCCCATACAAGCGATAGATTGTCGCACCTGATTGCCCGACATTATCGCG
AGCCCATTTATACCCATATAAATCAGCATCCATGTTGGAATT
