>Addgene plasmid #84689 | pMyBADC-kan | depositor partial sequence | sequence record 166458 | Sequencing with primer 5'-TTGATGACGAGCGTAATGGC-3'
ATGCATAATCTTTTGCCATTCTCACCGGATTCAGTCGTCACTCATGGTGATTTCTCACTTGATAACCTTA
TTTTTGACGAGGGGAAATTAATAGGTTGTATTGATGTTGGACGAGTCGGAATCGCAGACCGATACCAGGA
TCTTGCCATCCTATGGAACTGCCTCGGTGAGTTTTCTCCTTCATTACAGAAACGGCTTTTTCAAAAATAT
GGTATTGATAATCCTGATATGAATAAATTGCAGTTTCATTTGATGCTCGATGAGTTTTTCTAATCAGCGC
CCCCTCTAGCTGATCACCGCGGCCATGATGGCATAAAACGAAAGGCCCAGTCTTTCGACTGAGCCTTTCG
TTTTATTTGATGCCTGGCAGTCGATCGTACGCTAGTTAACTACGTCGACATCGATAAGCTGTTATCAGTG
GTGGTGGTGGTGGTGCGAAGCTTGGCTAGCGATATCGAATTCGGATCCGGTACCGGCCGAGCCCATGGGG
TTAATTCCTCCTGTTAGCCCAAAAAACGGGTATGGAGAAACAGTAGAGAGTTGCGATAAAAAGCGTCAGG
TAGGATCCGCTAATCTTATGGATAAAAATGCTATGGCATAGCAAAGTGTGACGCCGTGCAAATAATCAAT
GTGGACTTTTCTGCCGTGATTATAGACACTTTTGTTACGCGTTTTTGTCATGGCTTTGGTCCCGCTTTGT
TACAGAATGCTTTTAATAAGCGGGGTTACCGGTTTGGTTAGCGAGAAGAGCCAGTAAAAGACGCAGTGAC
GGCAATGTCTGATGCAATATGGACAATTGGTTTCTTCTCTGAATGGCGGGAGTATGAAAAGTATGGCTGA
AGCGCAAAATGATCCCCTGCTGCCGGGATACTCGTTTAATGCCCATCTGGTGGCGGGTTTAACGCCGATT
GAGGCCAACGGTTATCTCGA
